>Addgene plasmid #133662 | ZJOM100 | addgene full sequence | sequence record 267533 | Addgene NGS Result
GAGCTCTAGCAATGTAGACAAGAAAATGTTTATGAGCATATGTAATAAAGTATGGAATGAATCAAAGGAG
CTGACAAAAAAATCATCATCACATCACAGAACCGGAAAATAGTAGCCACACAGGCACTTATAAACTTACA
TACACTCGCATACACTCACCTACTCACACACGCACTCACACACACACTCTCACTCGCACACCAAGGACAA
TTCAGTACATACACAATTTTTATATAAGTTTGATAAACTAAAAGATGAGGGTGAGTATTCACCTTATTAA
TAGTTACAGCCTTTATCGTCACTAGACACGACAGCATTGGTTTGTCTTTTTTTTTTTTTTTTTTCCTTTC
CATCGTTGTAGCGGATTTGGCGTTGAAGTATTTTGATATAAGTAAAACAGAACACCAAATCAAGAATAAT
AAAGGAGGAAAAGTCGTCAACCAAGCGGATTCTCAATTGGTAGAAAAGCTTTTATTATTTTCTGTTAGCC
GCTCTTGGGACCCGTTATTTCTGAACCTATTTTTCCTTCCGCACTTTGTGAAAGTAAGAAGAGAATAGCA
TCAATTTTAGTATTTTTCAAACAGAAGAATTTAAAAGAGCTAGAATAAAAAGTTAGGAAACAATGTCACT
TTCTCTTGTATCGTACCGCCTAAGAAAGAACCCGTGGGTTAACATTTTTCTACCTGTTTTGGCCATATTT
CTAATATATATAATTTTTTTCCAGAGAGATCAATCTCTGTTGGGACTTAATGGCCAGTCCATTTCCCAAC
ACAAATGGGCACACGAAAAGGAAAACACATTTTATTTTCCCTTCACCAAGAAATACAAAATGCCAAAGTA
CTCTTATAAGAAAAAAAGCGGCTGGTTGTTCAACGATCACGTGGAAGATATTATCCCAGAAGGTCATATT
GCACATTATGATTTGAACAAATTGCACTCTACGTCAGAAGCAGCTGTCAATAAGGAGCATATTTTGATAT
TGACTCCAATGCAAACATTTCATCAACAATACTGGGACAATTTGCTGCAGCTAAATTACCCTCGGGAATT
GATTGAATTGGGGTTCATTACACCAAGAACAGCCACTGGTGACTTGGCCTTAAAGAAATTGGAGAATGCT
ATTAAAAAGGTTCAAACGGACAAGAAAACTCAAAGATTTAGTAAAATTACTATTTTGCGACAGAATTCCC
AGAGTTTTGATAAGTTGATGGAGAAGGAAAGACACGCTTTAGATGTTCAAAAGGAAAGACGTGCAGCAAT
GGCTTTGGCGCGCAATGAATTACTATTCTCCACCATAGGACCTCACACTTCTTGGGTGCTGTGGCTAGAT
GCCGATATTATAGAGACACCACCATCTTTAATTCAAGACATGACCAAACACAACAAAGCTATCTTAGCTG
CAAACATTTATCAAAGATTTTACGATGAAGAGAAGAAGCAACCATCAATCAGACCATACGATTTCAACAA
CTGGCAAGAAAGTGACACCGGTTTAGAAATAGCCTCTCAGATGGGTGATGACGAGATTATTGTCGAGGGT
TATGCAGAAATTGCCACTTATAGGCCATTAATGGCTCATTTCTACGATGCTAATGGCGTACCAGGTGAAG
AGATGGCGCTGGATGGTGTTGGTGGAGGCTGTACTTTGGTCAAAGCAGAAGTTCACAGAGACGGTGCCAT
GTTCCCTAATTTCCCATTTTATCACTTGATTGAAACAGAAGGTTTTGCTAAGATGGCGAAGAGATTAAAC
TACGATGTATTTGGCTTACCAAACTATTTGGTTTATCACATAGAGGAAGAGAACCATCTTTCTCTTGAAG
TTGCTGAAGAAATGAGCGAACTGATCAAAGAGAACATGCACATGAAGCTGTACATGGAAGGCACCGTTGA
CAACCACCACTTTAAGTGCACCTCTGAGGGTGAGGGTAAGCCCTACGAAGGCACCCAAACCATGCGTATC
AAAGTTGTGGAGGGCGGTCCACTGCCATTCGCTTTTGACATTCTGGCCACCAGCTTCCTGTACGGTTCCA
AAACCTTCATTAACCATACTCAGGGCATTCCTGATTTCTTCAAACAGAGCTTTCCGGAAGGTTTCACCTG
GGAGCGTGTCACCACGTATGAAGATGGTGGTGTGTTGACCGCCACCCAAGATACCTCCCTGCAAGATGGC
TGTCTGATCTATAACGTGAAAATTCGTGGCGTCAACTTTACTAGCAATGGTCCCGTGATGCAGAAGAAAA
CCCTGGGTTGGGAGGCCTTTACAGAAACCCTGTATCCTGCCGATGGTGGCCTGGAGGGCCGTAACGACAT
GGCACTGAAGCTGGTTGGTGGCAGCCATTTGATCGCAAATGCCAAGACCACTTACAGAAGCAAGAAACCC
GCAAAAAATCTGAAGATGCCGGGTGTTTACTATGTCGACTACCGTCTGGAAAGAATTAAAGAAGCAAATA
ATGAGACTTACGTGGAGCAGCACGAGGTTGCAGTCGCGAGATATTGCGACTTGCCTAGCAAGCTGGGTCA
TAAACTGAATTGAGGCGCGCCACTTCTAAATAAGCGAATTTCTTATGATTTATGATTTTTATTATTAAAT
AAGTTATAAAAAAAATAAGTGTATACAAATTTTAAAGTGACTCTTAGGTTTTAAAACGAAAATTCTTATT
CTTGAGTAACTCTTTCCTGTAGGTCAGGTTGCTTTCTCAGGTATAGTATGAGGTCGCTCTTATTGACCAC
ACCTCTACCGGCAGATCCGCTAGGGATAACAGGGTAATATCTGCAGGTCGACAACCCTTAATATAACTTC
GTATAATGTATGCTATACGAAGTTATTAGGTCTAGAGCGGCCGCGGAACGATCATTCACTATATATATAT
CAATTTATATATACGTATGTGTAATTGAAGAAAGATACGTTTTTTCCTCTATTGAGAGGCCTGCTGGATG
AATAGCTTTACCTTTTCTAAATCCTTGATACCATCAGTCTCTACTCCTCCACTTACATCGACACCGATCG
CATTTGGTAACATATTAATGGCAACAGAAACGTTATCAGGATTCAATCCACCAGCGATAATGAATTTTAT
CTCGGGATGACTTGCAGACCAACTGGAAATTGCACTCCAATTCAATTTCTCACCAGTGCCACCTTCACCA
GAATCGAACAACGTCAGCACATTGTCTACGTGTTCATACAGGTCCAGTAGTAATTCACAATCCTGTGGGA
ACTGGAACCTCTTAATGATTGGAATTGAAGATGGGATCAAAGATCTGTATTCTTTAATATCTTCATCTCC
ATGTAATTGTATCACATCTAGATTATATTCGTGGTACAGTTGAAGGACATCATCAACGGACTGATTTCTA
AACACCCCGACTAGTTTAGTACCTTTCACGTTCTCTTGTTGGTGAACTGCAGTTGAAATACCTTTCGCAA
CAGATGAGTCAATGGTTCTTTTCCTACCGGGAACACAAATGATACCTAAGTAATCAGCACCATCATCCAC
AGCAGTCTTTGCAGCTTCAACGGTTTGCAAACCACACACTTTAACGAGCATCACAGTAGATTTCGCAAGA
GGGTAGCTCGCTCAGAGTACCCAAGTAAATGATTAGTAAACTGATGTTTGATAGTTCAATTTTTCAATGA
AATAACCTTATATTAAAATTGATATTACTATTATACAAAAATAAAGAATAAAGGATTTGAGTTTATACAT
AAAATACCATTATTATTTGTTCAGTGAGAGATACTGGGGTATATGGGATGTGTGTAGTGATACCATGCAA
TCATGTATCAAACATGGGCCCGGTACCGAGCTCTCGAGAACCCTTAATATAACTTCGTATAATGTATGCT
ATACGAAGTTATTAGGTGATATCAGATCCACTAGTGGCCTATGCGGCCGCGGATCTGCCGGTCTCCCTAT
AGTGAGTCGTATTAATTTCGATAAGCCAGGTTAACCTGCATTAATGAATCGGCCAACGCGCGGGGAGAGG
CGGTTTGCGTATTGGGCGCTCTTCCGCTTCCTCGCTCACTGACTCGCTGCGCTCGGTCGTTCGGCTGCGG
CGAGCGGTATCAGCTCACTCAAAGGCGGTAATACGGTTATCCACAGAATCAGGGGATAACGCAGGAAAGA
ACATGTGAGCAAAAGGCCAGCAAAAGGCCAGGAACCGTAAAAAGGCCGCGTTGCTGGCGTTTTTCCATAG
GCTCCGCCCCCCTGACGAGCATCACAAAAATCGACGCTCAAGTCAGAGGTGGCGAAACCCGACAGGACTA
TAAAGATACCAGGCGTTTCCCCCTGGAAGCTCCCTCGTGCGCTCTCCTGTTCCGACCCTGCCGCTTACCG
GATACCTGTCCGCCTTTCTCCCTTCGGGAAGCGTGGCGCTTTCTCATAGCTCACGCTGTAGGTATCTCAG
TTCGGTGTAGGTCGTTCGCTCCAAGCTGGGCTGTGTGCACGAACCCCCCGTTCAGCCCGACCGCTGCGCC
TTATCCGGTAACTATCGTCTTGAGTCCAACCCGGTAAGACACGACTTATCGCCACTGGCAGCAGCCACTG
GTAACAGGATTAGCAGAGCGAGGTATGTAGGCGGTGCTACAGAGTTCTTGAAGTGGTGGCCTAACTACGG
CTACACTAGAAGAACAGTATTTGGTATCTGCGCTCTGCTGAAGCCAGTTACCTTCGGAAAAAGAGTTGGT
AGCTCTTGATCCGGCAAACAAACCACCGCTGGTAGCGGTGGTTTTTTTGTTTGCAAGCAGCAGATTACGC
GCAGAAAAAAAGGATCTCAAGAAGATCCTTTGATCTTTTCTACGGGGTCTGACGCTCAGTGGAACGAAAA
CTCACGTTAAGGGATTTTGGTCATGAGATTATCAAAAAGGATCTTCACCTAGATCCTTTTAAATTAAAAA
TGAAGTTTTAAATCAATCTAAAGTATATATGAGTAAACTTGGTCTGACAGTTACCAATGCTTAATCAGTG
AGGCACCTATCTCAGCGATCTGTCTATTTCGTTCATCCATAGTTGCCTGACTTCCCGTCGTGTAGATAAC
TACGATACGGGAGGGCTTACCATCTGGCCCCAGTGCTGCAATGATACCGCGAGACCCACGCTCACCGGCT
CCAGATTTATCAGCAATAAACCAGCCAGCCGGAAGGGCCGAGCGCAGAAGTGGTCCTGCAACTTTATCCG
CCTCCATCCAGTCTATTAATTGTTGCCGGGAAGCTAGAGTAAGTAGTTCGCCAGTTAATAGTTTGCGCAA
CGTTGTTGCCATTGCTACAGGCATCGTGGTGTCACGCTCGTCGTTTGGTATGGCTTCATTCAGCTCCGGT
TCCCAACGATCAAGGCGAGTTACATGATCCCCCATGTTGTGCAAAAAAGCGGTTAGCTCCTTCGGTCCTC
CGATCGTTGTCAGAAGTAAGTTGGCCGCAGTGTTATCACTCATGGTTATGGCAGCACTGCATAATTCTCT
TACTGTCATGCCATCCGTAAGATGCTTTTCTGTGACTGGTGAGTACTCAACCAAGTCATTCTGAGAATAG
TGTATGCGGCGACCGAGTTGCTCTTGCCCGGCGTCAATACGGGATAATACCGCGCCACATAGCAGAACTT
TAAAAGTGCTCATCATTGGAAAACGTTCTTCGGGGCGAAAACTCTCAAGGATCTTACCGCTGTTGAGATC
CAGTTCGATGTAACCCACTCGTGCACCCAACTGATCTTCAGCATCTTTTACTTTCACCAGCGTTTCTGGG
TGAGCAAAAACAGGAAGGCAAAATGCCGCAAAAAAGGGAATAAGGGCGACACGGAAATGTTGAATACTCA
TACTCTTCCTTTTTCAATATTATTGAAGCATTTATCAGGGTTATTGTCTCATGAGCGGATACATATTTGA
ATGTATTTAGAAAAATAAACAAATAGGGGTTCCGCGCACATTTCCCCGAAAAGTGCCACCTGACGTCTAA
GAAACCATTATTATCATGACATTAACCTATAAAAATAGGCGTATCACGAGGCCCTTTCGTCTCGCGCGTT
TCGGTGATGACGGTGAAAACCTCTGACACATGCAGCTCCCGGAGACGGTCACAGCTTGTCTGTAAGCGGA
TGCCGGGAGCAGACAAGCCCGTCAGGGCGCGTCAGCGGGTGTTGGCGGGTGTCGGGGCTGGCTTAACTAT
GCGGCATCAGAGCAGATTGTACTGAGAGTGCACCATATGGACATATTGTCGTTAGAACGCGGCTACAATT
AATACATAACCTTATGTATCATACACATACGATTTAGGTGACACTATAGAACGCGGCCGCCAGCTGAAGC
TTCGTACGCTGCAGGTCGTGGGATTCCTGGGTTAATTAACATCGCTAGCGTAGGATCAAGTGCGAATGCC
GGTCCTACGCAACAGCGCGCGGATCTACGCCCAGCAGATATGATACCTGCTGAAGAATACCACTTTGAAC
GGGATGCATTACTCTCGGCCAACACGAAAGCCAGAAGCGCAAGCACAAGCACAAGTACAAGCACAAGCAC
AAACCGGGACAGGAGTTCATGGCATGAGGCAGAACCCAATAAAGACGAAGAAGAGGGTACGGACTTGGCC
ATCGAGGACGGAGCGGTCCCCACTCCCACTTTTACTACGTTCCAGCGGACCTCGCAGCCGCAGCAGCAAT
CACCTAGTCTTCTTCAAGGCGAAATCCGACTCTCATCGCATATTTTTGCCTTCGAGTTCCCCCT
Features (pLannotate 1.2.2; 15 found; start..end, strand, type, name):
    623..1807    +  CDS            MNN9: MNN9_YEAST - Experimental evidence at protein level: Swiss-Prot protein existence level 1. The M-Pol I and M-Pol II complexes possess alpha-1,6- mannosyltransferase activity and are probably involved in the elongation of the mannan backbone of N-linked glycans on cell wall and periplasmic proteins. May also provide alpha-1,2-mannosyltransferase activity to the M-Pol I complex. From Saccharomyces cerevisiae (strain ATCC 204508 / S288c) (Baker's yeast).
   1832..2530    +  CDS            TagBFP: TagBFP is a basic (constitutively fluorescent) blue fluorescent protein published in 2008, derived from Entacmaea quadricolor. It is reported to be a very rapidly-maturing monomer with very low acid sensitivity.
   2554..2741    +  terminator     ADH1 terminator: S. cerevisiae ADH1; transcription terminator for the S. cerevisiae alcohol dehydrogenase 1 (ADH1) gene
   2793..2826    -  protein_bind   loxP: Cre-mediated recombination occurs in the 8-bp core sequence (GCATACAT). Cre recombinase
   2922..3551    -  CDS            TRP1: TRPF_KLULA - Protein inferred from homology: Swiss-Prot protein existence level 3. From Kluyveromyces lactis (strain ATCC 8585 / CBS 2359 / DSM 70799 / NBRC 1267 / NRRL Y-1140 / WM37) (Yeast) (Candida sphaerica).
   3829..3862    -  protein_bind   loxP: Cre-mediated recombination occurs in the 8-bp core sequence (GCATACAT). Cre recombinase
   3916..3934    -  promoter       T7 promoter: promoter for bacteriophage T7 RNA polymerase
   3956..4009    -  CDS            lacI (fragment): lac repressor; lacI; The lac repressor binds to the lac operator to inhibit transcription in E. coli. This inhibition can be relieved by adding lactose or isopropyl-β-D-thiogalactopyranoside (IPTG).
   4192..4780    -  rep_origin     ori: high-copy-number ColE1/pMB1/pBR322/pUC origin of replication
   4951..5811    -  CDS            AmpR: β-lactamase; bla; confers resistance to ampicillin, carbenicillin, and related antibiotics
   5812..5916    -  promoter       AmpR promoter: bla
   6011..6046    +  CDS            rop (fragment): Rop protein, which maintains plasmids at low copy number; rop
   6148..6199    +  misc_feature   bom (fragment): basis of mobility region from pBR322
   6262..6280    +  promoter       SP6 promoter: promoter for bacteriophage SP6 RNA polymerase
   6344..109     +  CDS            DIG1 (fragment) (across the origin): DIG1_YEAST - Also known as RST1. Experimental evidence at protein level: Swiss-Prot protein existence level 1. DIG1 and DIG2 are negative regulators of the filamentation and pheromone induced mating program. DIG1 and DIG2 inhibit the transcriptional activity of STE12 by direct protein-protein interaction. DIG1 colocalizes to promoters with STE12 and redistributes with it during induction of filamentation (by butanol) or mating (by pheromone) to program specific genes, but binding of DIG1 to STE12 is reduced by pheromone treatment. From Saccharomyces cerevisiae (strain ATCC 204508 / S288c) (Bak
