[The description below was written by a language model from this plasmid's Addgene catalogue record and pLannotate feature annotations shown in this document.]
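Description:
ZJOM100 is a yeast integrating expression plasmid built on the Clhn-mTagBFP2-Trp backbone. It is designed to place an extra, fluorescently tagged copy of the Saccharomyces cerevisiae MNN9 gene into the genome as a marker for the early Golgi. In E. coli it is maintained through a high-copy ColE1/pUC-type origin and selected with ampicillin via the AmpR (β-lactamase) gene and its promoter. No yeast replication origin or centromere is annotated, which fits the stated use as an integrating construct. Small remnants of lacI, rop and bom, together with T7 and SP6 promoters, are leftovers of the cloning vector and have no evident role in yeast.

The payload, named p1k-MNN9-mTagBFP2 (about 2.2 kb), consists of the MNN9 coding sequence fused at its C terminus to the blue fluorescent protein mTagBFP2 (annotated as TagBFP) and followed by the ADH1 transcription terminator. MNN9 encodes a subunit of the Golgi mannan polymerase complexes involved in elongating N-linked glycans. No promoter is annotated. The insert name and the roughly 600 bp upstream of the MNN9 coding sequence, preceded by a fragment of the DIG1 coding sequence, suggest that about 1 kb of native upstream genomic sequence drives expression, although the record does not say so explicitly, nor does it state the integration site.

Yeast transformants are selected by tryptophan prototrophy using the Kluyveromyces lactis TRP1 gene. Two loxP sites in the same orientation flank this marker, so it could in principle be excised by Cre recombinase for reuse. The plasmid belongs to a validated set of fluorescent organelle markers for live-cell imaging and colocalisation studies in budding yeast.
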