Addgene plasmid #133662: ZJOM100
Purpose: Integration of MNN9-mTagBFP2 as an additional copy in genome, use auxotrophic marker TRP1(Kluyveromyces lactis). Marker for yeast early golgi.
Depositing lab: Zhiping Xie. Depositing organization: Shanghai Jiao Tong University. Publication: A Validated Set of Fluorescent-Protein-Based Markers for Major Organelles in Yeast (Saccharomyces cerevisiae). Zhu J, Zhang ZT, Tang SW, Zhao BS, Li H, Song JZ, Li D, Xie Z. MBio. 2019 Sep 3;10(5). pii: mBio.01691-19. doi: 10.1128/mBio.01691-19. PubMed 31481383.
Backbone
  Vector backbone: Clhn-mTagBFP2-Trp
  Vector type: Yeast Expression
Growth in bacteria
  Bacterial resistance: Ampicillin, 100 μg/mL
  Growth temperature: 37°C
  Growth strain: DH5alpha
  Copy number: Unknown
Gene/Insert
  Gene/Insert name: p1k-MNN9-mTagBFP2
  Species: S. cerevisiae (budding yeast)
  Insert size (bp): 2200
  Entrez Gene: MNN9
  Tag / fusion protein: mTagBFP2 (C terminal on insert)
  Cloning method: Gibson Cloning
Terms and licenses: Academic/Nonprofit Terms; Industry Terms: Not Available to Industry
How to cite: ZJOM100 was a gift from Zhiping Xie (Addgene plasmid # 133662 ; http://n2t.net/addgene:133662 ; RRID:Addgene_133662)
